>Addgene plasmid #140170 | pEarleyGate100-pSpoA-APVNTT-DsRed-Express2-FKBP(LV)(C22V) | addgene full sequence | sequence record 297105 | Addgene NGS Result
CAGCCCCAAAAGAGATCTCCTTTGCCCCGGAGATTACAATGGACGATTTCCTCTATCTTTACGATCTAGG
AAGGAAGTTCGAAGGTGAAGGTGACGACACTATGTTCACCACTGATAATGAGAAGGTTAGCCTCTTCAAT
TTCAGAAAGAATGCTGACCCACAGATGGTTAGAGAGGCCTACGCAGCAGGTCTCATCAAGACGATCTACC
CGAGTAACAATCTCCAGGAGATCAAATACCTTCCCAAGAAGGTTAAAGATGCAGTCAAAAGATTCAGGAC
TAATTGCATCAAGAACACAGAGAAAGACATATTTCTCAAGATCAGAAGTACTATTCCAGTATGGACGATT
CAAGGCTTGCTTCATAAACCAAGGCAAGTAATAGAGATTGGAGTCTCTAAAAAGGTAGTTCCTACTGAAT
CTAAGGCCATGCATGGAGTCTAAGATTCAAATCGAGGATCTAACAGAACTCGCCGTGAAGACTGGCGAAC
AGTTCATACAGAGTCTTTTACGACTCAATGACAAGAAGAAAATCTTCGTCAACATGGTGGAGCACGACAC
TCTGGTCTACTCCAAAAATGTCAAAGATACAGTCTCAGAAGACCAAAGGGCTATTGAGACTTTTCAACAA
AGGATAATTTCGGGAAACCTCCTCGGATTCCATTGCCCAGCTATCTGTCACTTCATCGAAAGGACAGTAG
AAAAGGAAGGTGGCTCCTACAAATGCCATCATTGCGATAAAGGAAAGGCTATCATTCAAGATCTCTCTGC
CGACAGTGGTCCCAAAGATGGACCCCCACCCACGAGGAGCATCGTGGAAAAAGAAGACGTTCCAACCACG
TCTTCAAAGCAAGTGGATTGATGTGACATCTCCACTGACGTAAGGGATGACGCACAATCCCACTATCCTT
CGCAAGACCCTTCCTCTATATAAGGAAGTTCATTTCATTTGGAGAGGACACGCTCGACATGAAAGCCTTC
ACACTCGCTCTCTTCTTAGCTCTTTCCCTCTATCTCCTGCCCAATCCAGCCGCGCCGGTAAACACAACTG
ACAGCACAGAAAACGTTATAAAACCCTTTATGCGTTTTAAAGTCCATATGGAGGGGAGCGTCAATGGACA
CGAATTTGAGATTGAGGGTGAAGGAGAGGGCAAGCCTTACGAGGGAACCCAAACTGCGAAGCTACAGGTG
ACCAAGGGCGGACCCCTCCCATTTGCTTGGGACATTCTGTCTCCGCAATTCCAATATGGCAGTAAAGTGT
ATGTCAAACACCCGGCCGACATACCGGACTACAAGAAGTTATCATTTCCGGAAGGTTTCAAGTGGGAGAG
AGTCATGAATTTTGAAGACGGGGGGGTAGTAACAGTGACTCAGGACAGCAGTCTTCAAGACGGTACGTTC
ATCTATCATGTCAAATTTATCGGAGTCAACTTCCCTTCTGACGGACCGGTTATGCAGAAGAAGACTCTGG
GCTGGGAACCGAGTACTGAGCGACTGTACCCTCGTGATGGAGTACTGAAAGGTGAGATACATAAAGCACT
AAAGCTCAAGGGCGGCGGTCATTATCTCGTGGAATTTAAGAGTATTTACATGGCTAAAAAACCCGTAAAG
CTACCTGGATATTATTATGTTGATTCTAAACTAGATATTACGAGCCATAACGAAGACTATACCGTCGTCG
AGCAGTATGAGAGAGCAGAGGCGCGACATCATTTATTCCAGGGCTCAAGCAGAGGAGTTCAGGTCGAAAC
TATTAGCCCCGGAGATGGCCGAACCTTTCCGAAAAGGGGCCAGACTGTAGTTGTACACTATACGGGAATG
CTCGAGGACGGAAAGAAGTTAGACAGCTCCCGAGACAGAAACAAACCGTTCAAGTTCATGCTGGGTAAGC
AAGAAGTAATTCGAGGCTGGGAAGAAGGCGTAGCCCAAATGAGCGTAGGACAACGAGCCAAACTTACGAT
TTCACCAGATTACGCCTATGGGGCTACTGGACATCCCGGAGTGATACCTCCTCATGCAACGCTCGTTTTT
GATGTTGAGTTATTGAAGTTAGAGTAAACTAGTCCCTAGAGTCCTGCTTTAATGAGATATGCGAGACGCC
TATGATCGCATGATATTTGCTTTCAATTCTGTTGTGCACGTTGTAAAAAACCTGAGCATGTGTAGCTCAG
ATCCTTACCGCCGGTTTCGGTTCATTCTAATGAATATATCACCCGTTACTATCGTATTTTTATGAATAAT
ATTCTCCGTTCAATTTACTGATTGTACCCTACTACTTATATGTACAATATTAAAATGAAAACAATATATT
GTGCTGAATAGGTTTATAGCGACATCTATGATAGAGCGCCACAATAACAAACAATTGCGTTTTATTATTA
CAAATCCAATTTTAAAAAAAGCGGCAGAACCGGTCAAACCTAAAAGACTGATTACATAAATCTTATTCAA
ATTTCAAAAGTGCCCCAGGGGCTAGTATCTACGACACACCGAGCGGCGAACTAATAACGCTCACTGAAGG
GAACTCCGGTTCCCCGCCGGCGCGCATGGGTGAGATTCCTTGAAGTTGAGTATTGGCCGTCCGCTCTACC
GAAAGTTACGGGCACCATTCAACCCGGTCCAGCACGGCGGCCGGGTAACCGACTTGCTGCCCCGAGAATT
ATGCAGCATTTTTTTGGTGTATGTGGGCCCCAAATGAAGTGCAGGTCAAACCTTGACAGTGACGACAAAT
CGTTGGGCGGGTCCAGGGCGAATTTTGCGACAACATGTCGAGGCTCAGCAGGACCTGCAGGCATGCAAGC
TTGGCACTGGCCGTCGTTTTACAACGTCGTGACTGGGAAAACCCTGGCGTTACCCAACTTAATCGCCTTG
CAGCACATCCCCCTTTCGCCAGCTGGCGTAATAGCGAAGAGGCCCGCACCGATCGCCCTTCCCAACAGTT
GCGCAGCCTGAATGGCGAATGCTAGAGCAGCTTGAGCTTGGATCAGATTGTCGTTTCCCGCCTTCAGTTT
AAACTATCAGTGTTTGACAGGATATATTGGCGGGTAAACCTAAGAGAAAAGAGCGTTTATTAGAATAATC
GGATATTTAAAAGGGCGTGAAAAGGTTTATCCGTTCGTCCATTTGTATGTGCATGCCAACCACAGGGTTC
CCCTCGGGATCAAAGTACTTTGATCCAACCCCTCCGCTGCTATAGTGCAGTCGGCTTCTGACGTTCAGTG
CAGCCGTCTTCTGAAAACGACATGTCGCACAAGTCCTAAGTTACGCGACAGGCTGCCGCCCTGCCCTTTT
CCTGGCGTTTTCTTGTCGCGTGTTTTAGTCGCATAAAGTAGAATACTTGCGACTAGAACCGGAGACATTA
CGCCATGAACAAGAGCGCCGCCGCTGGCCTGCTGGGCTATGCCCGCGTCAGCACCGACGACCAGGACTTG
ACCAACCAACGGGCCGAACTGCACGCGGCCGGCTGCACCAAGCTGTTTTCCGAGAAGATCACCGGCACCA
GGCGCGACCGCCCGGAGCTGGCCAGGATGCTTGACCACCTACGCCCTGGCGACGTTGTGACAGTGACCAG
GCTAGACCGCCTGGCCCGCAGCACCCGCGACCTACTGGACATTGCCGAGCGCATCCAGGAGGCCGGCGCG
GGCCTGCGTAGCCTGGCAGAGCCGTGGGCCGACACCACCACGCCGGCCGGCCGCATGGTGTTGACCGTGT
TCGCCGGCATTGCCGAGTTCGAGCGTTCCCTAATCATCGACCGCACCCGGAGCGGGCGCGAGGCCGCCAA
GGCCCGAGGCGTGAAGTTTGGCCCCCGCCCTACCCTCACCCCGGCACAGATCGCGCACGCCCGCGAGCTG
ATCGACCAGGAAGGCCGCACCGTGAAAGAGGCGGCTGCACTGCTTGGCGTGCATCGCTCGACCCTGTACC
GCGCACTTGAGCGCAGCGAGGAAGTGACGCCCACCGAGGCCAGGCGGCGCGGTGCCTTCCGTGAGGACGC
ATTGACCGAGGCCGACGCCCTGGCGGCCGCCGAGAATGAACGCCAAGAGGAACAAGCATGAAACCGCACC
AGGACGGCCAGGACGAACCGTTTTTCATTACCGAAGAGATCGAGGCGGAGATGATCGCGGCCGGGTACGT
GTTCGAGCCGCCCGCGCACGTCTCAACCGTGCGGCTGCATGAAATCCTGGCCGGTTTGTCTGATGCCAAG
CTGGCGGCCTGGCCGGCCAGCTTGGCCGCTGAAGAAACCGAGCGCCGCCGTCTAAAAAGGTGATGTGTAT
TTGAGTAAAACAGCTTGCGTCATGCGGTCGCTGCGTATATGATGCGATGAGTAAATAAACAAATACGCAA
GGGGAACGCATGAAGGTTATCGCTGTACTTAACCAGAAAGGCGGGTCAGGCAAGACGACCATCGCAACCC
ATCTAGCCCGCGCCCTGCAACTCGCCGGGGCCGATGTTCTGTTAGTCGATTCCGATCCCCAGGGCAGTGC
CCGCGATTGGGCGGCCGTGCGGGAAGATCAACCGCTAACCGTTGTCGGCATCGACCGCCCGACGATTGAC
CGCGACGTGAAGGCCATCGGCCGGCGCGACTTCGTAGTGATCGACGGAGCGCCCCAGGCGGCGGACTTGG
CTGTGTCCGCGATCAAGGCAGCCGACTTCGTGCTGATTCCGGTGCAGCCAAGCCCTTACGACATATGGGC
CACCGCCGACCTGGTGGAGCTGGTTAAGCAGCGCATTGAGGTCACGGATGGAAGGCTACAAGCGGCCTTT
GTCGTGTCGCGGGCGATCAAAGGCACGCGCATCGGCGGTGAGGTTGCCGAGGCGCTGGCCGGGTACGAGC
TGCCCATTCTTGAGTCCCGTATCACGCAGCGCGTGAGCTACCCAGGCACTGCCGCCGCCGGCACAACCGT
TCTTGAATCAGAACCCGAGGGCGACGCTGCCCGCGAGGTCCAGGCGCTGGCCGCTGAAATTAAATCAAAA
CTCATTTGAGTTAATGAGGTAAAGAGAAAATGAGCAAAAGCACAAACACGCTAAGTGCCGGCCGTCCGAG
CGCACGCAGCAGCAAGGCTGCAACGTTGGCCAGCCTGGCAGACACGCCAGCCATGAAGCGGGTCAACTTT
CAGTTGCCGGCGGAGGATCACACCAAGCTGAAGATGTACGCGGTACGCCAAGGCAAGACCATTACCGAGC
TGCTATCTGAATACATCGCGCAGCTACCAGAGTAAATGAGCAAATGAATAAATGAGTAGATGAATTTTAG
CGGCTAAAGGAGGCGGCATGGAAAATCAAGAACAACCAGGCACCGACGCCGTGGAATGCCCCATGTGTGG
AGGAACGGGCGGTTGGCCAGGCGTAAGCGGCTGGGTTGCCTGCCGGCCCTGCAATGGCACTGGAACCCCC
AAGCCCGAGGAATCGGCGTGAGCGGTCGCAAACCATCCGGCCCGGTACAAATCGGCGCGGCGCTGGGTGA
TGACCTGGTGGAGAAGTTGAAGGCCGCGCAGGCCGCCCAGCGGCAACGCATCGAGGCAGAAGCACGCCCC
GGTGAATCGTGGCAAGCGGCCGCTGATCGAATCCGCAAAGAATCCCGGCAACCGCCGGCAGCCGGTGCGC
CGTCGATTAGGAAGCCGCCCAAGGGCGACGAGCAACCAGATTTTTTCGTTCCGATGCTCTATGACGTGGG
CACCCGCGATAGTCGCAGCATCATGGACGTGGCCGTTTTCCGTCTGTCGAAGCGTGACCGACGAGCTGGC
GAGGTGATCCGCTACGAGCTTCCAGACGGGCACGTAGAGGTTTCCGCAGGGCCGGCCGGCATGGCCAGTG
TGTGGGATTACGACCTGGTACTGATGGCGGTTTCCCATCTAACCGAATCCATGAACCGATACCGGGAAGG
GAAGGGAGACAAGCCCGGCCGCGTGTTCCGTCCACACGTTGCGGACGTACTCAAGTTCTGCCGGCGAGCC
GATGGCGGAAAGCAGAAAGACGACCTGGTAGAAACCTGCATTCGGTTAAACACCACGCACGTTGCCATGC
AGCGTACGAAGAAGGCCAAGAACGGCCGCCTGGTGACGGTATCCGAGGGTGAAGCCTTGATTAGCCGCTA
CAAGATCGTAAAGAGCGAAACCGGGCGGCCGGAGTACATCGAGATCGAGCTAGCTGATTGGATGTACCGC
GAGATCACAGAAGGCAAGAACCCGGACGTGCTGACGGTTCACCCCGATTACTTTTTGATCGATCCCGGCA
TCGGCCGTTTTCTCTACCGCCTGGCACGCCGCGCCGCAGGCAAGGCAGAAGCCAGATGGTTGTTCAAGAC
GATCTACGAACGCAGTGGCAGCGCCGGAGAGTTCAAGAAGTTCTGTTTCACCGTGCGCAAGCTGATCGGG
TCAAATGACCTGCCGGAGTACGATTTGAAGGAGGAGGCGGGGCAGGCTGGCCCGATCCTAGTCATGCGCT
ACCGCAACCTGATCGAGGGCGAAGCATCCGCCGGTTCCTAATGTACGGAGCAGATGCTAGGGCAAATTGC
CCTAGCAGGGGAAAAAGGTCGAAAAGGTCTCTTTCCTGTGGATAGCACGTACATTGGGAACCCAAAGCCG
TACATTGGGAACCGGAACCCGTACATTGGGAACCCAAAGCCGTACATTGGGAACCGGTCACACATGTAAG
TGACTGATATAAAAGAGAAAAAAGGCGATTTTTCCGCCTAAAACTCTTTAAAACTTATTAAAACTCTTAA
AACCCGCCTGGCCTGTGCATAACTGTCTGGCCAGCGCACAGCCGAAGAGCTGCAAAAAGCGCCTACCCTT
CGGTCGCTGCGCTCCCTACGCCCCGCCGCTTCGCGTCGGCCTATCGCGGCCGCTGGCCGCTCAAAAATGG
CTGGCCTACGGCCAGGCAATCTACCAGGGCGCGGACAAGCCGCGCCGTCGCCACTCGACCGCCGGCGCCC
ACATCAAGGCACCCTGCCTCGCGCGTTTCGGTGATGACGGTGAAAACCTCTGACACATGCAGCTCCCGGA
GACGGTCACAGCTTGTCTGTAAGCGGATGCCGGGAGCAGACAAGCCCGTCAGGGCGCGTCAGCGGGTGTT
GGCGGGTGTCGGGGCGCAGCCATGACCCAGTCACGTAGCGATAGCGGAGTGTATACTGGCTTAACTATGC
GGCATCAGAGCAGATTGTACTGAGAGTGCACCATATGCGGTGTGAAATACCGCACAGATGCGTAAGGAGA
AAATACCGCATCAGGCGCTCTTCCGCTTCCTCGCTCACTGACTCGCTGCGCTCGGTCGTTCGGCTGCGGC
GAGCGGTATCAGCTCACTCAAAGGCGGTAATACGGTTATCCACAGAATCAGGGGATAACGCAGGAAAGAA
CATGTGAGCAAAAGGCCAGCAAAAGGCCAGGAACCGTAAAAAGGCCGCGTTGCTGGCGTTTTTCCATAGG
CTCCGCCCCCCTGACGAGCATCACAAAAATCGACGCTCAAGTCAGAGGTGGCGAAACCCGACAGGACTAT
AAAGATACCAGGCGTTTCCCCCTGGAAGCTCCCTCGTGCGCTCTCCTGTTCCGACCCTGCCGCTTACCGG
ATACCTGTCCGCCTTTCTCCCTTCGGGAAGCGTGGCGCTTTCTCATAGCTCACGCTGTAGGTATCTCAGT
TCGGTGTAGGTCGTTCGCTCCAAGCTGGGCTGTGTGCACGAACCCCCCGTTCAGCCCGACCGCTGCGCCT
TATCCGGTAACTATCGTCTTGAGTCCAACCCGGTAAGACACGACTTATCGCCACTGGCAGCAGCCACTGG
TAACAGGATTAGCAGAGCGAGGTATGTAGGCGGTGCTACAGAGTTCTTGAAGTGGTGGCCTAACTACGGC
TACACTAGAAGGACAGTATTTGGTATCTGCGCTCTGCTGAAGCCAGTTACCTTCGGAAAAAGAGTTGGTA
GCTCTTGATCCGGCAAACAAACCACCGCTGGTAGCGGTGGTTTTTTTGTTTGCAAGCAGCAGATTACGCG
CAGAAAAAAAGGATCTCAAGAAGATCCTTTGATCTTTTCTACGGGGTCTGACGCTCAGTGGAACGAAAAC
TCACGTTAAGGGATTTTGGTCATGCATTCTAGGTACTAAAACAATTCATCCAGTAAAATATAATATTTTA
TTTTCTCCCAATCAGGCTTGATCCCCAGTAAGTCAAAAAATAGCTCGACATACTGTTCTTCCCCGATATC
CTCCCTGATCGACCGGACGCAGAAGGCAATGTCATACCACTTGTCCGCCCTGCCGCTTCTCCCAAGATCA
ATAAAGCCACTTACTTTGCCATCTTTCACAAAGATGTTGCTGTCTCCCAGGTCGCCGTGGGAAAAGACAA
GTTCCTCTTCGGGCTTTTCCGTCTTTAAAAAATCATACAGCTCGCGCGGATCTTTAAATGGAGTGTCTTC
TTCCCAGTTTTCGCAATCCACATCGGCCAGATCGTTATTCAGTAAGTAATCCAATTCGGCTAAGCGGCTG
TCTAAGCTATTCGTATAGGGACAATCCGATATGTCGATGGAGTGAAAGAGCCTGATGCACTCCGCATACA
GCTCGATAATCTTTTCAGGGCTTTGTTCATCTTCATACTCTTCCGAGCAAAGGACGCCATCGGCCTCACT
CATGAGCAGATTGCTCCAGCCATCATGCCGTTCAAAGTGCAGGACCTTTGGAACAGGCAGCTTTCCTTCC
AGCCATAGCATCATGTCCTTTTCCCGTTCCACATCATAGGTGGTCCCTTTATACCGGCTGTCCGTCATTT
TTAAATATAGGTTTTCATTTTCTCCCACCAGCTTATATACCTTAGCAGGAGACATTCCTTCCGTATCTTT
TACGCAGCGGTATTTTTCGATCAGTTTTTTCAATTCCGGTGATATTCTCATTTTAGCCATTTATTATTTC
CTTCCTCTTTTCTACAGTATTTAAAGATACCCCAAGAAGCTAATTATAACAAGACGAACTCCAATTCACT
GTTCCTTGCATTCTAAAACCTTAAATACCAGAAAACAGCTTTTTCAAAGTTGTTTTCAAAGTTGGCGTAT
AACATAGTATCGACGGAGCCGATTTTGAAACCGCGGTGATCACAGGCAGCAACGCTCTGTCATCGTTACA
ATCAACATGCTACCCTCCGCGAGATCATCCGTGTTTCAAACCCGGCAGCTTAGTTGCCGTTCTTCCGAAT
AGCATCGGTAACATGAGCAAAGTCTGCCGCCTTACAACGGCTCTCCCGCTGACGCCGTCCCGGACTGATG
GGCTGCCTGTATCGAGTGGTGATTTTGTGCCGAGCTGCCGGTCGGGGAGCTGTTGGCTGGCTGGTGGCAG
GATATATTGTGGTGTAAACAAATTGACGCTTAGACAACTTAATAACACATTGCGGACGTTTTTAATGTAC
TGAATTAACGCCGAATTAATTCGAGCTCGGATCTGATAATTTATTTGAAAATTCATAAGAAAAGCAAACG
TTACATGAATTGATGAAACAATACAAAGACAGATAAAGCCACGCACATTTAGGATATTGGCCGAGATTAC
TGAATATTGAGTAAGATCACGGAATTTCTGACAGGAGCATGTCTTCAATTCAGCCCAAATGGCAGTTGAA
ATACTCAAACCGCCCCATATGCAGGAGCGGATCATTCATTGTTTGTTTGGTTGCCTTTGCCAACATGGGA
GTCCAAGATTCTGCAGTCAAATCTCGGTGACGGGCAGGACCGGACGGGGCGGTACCGGCAGGCTGAAGTC
CAGCTGCCAGAAACCCACGTCATGCCAGTTCCCGTGCTTGAAGCCGGCCGCCCGCAGCATGCCGCGGGGG
GCATATCCGAGCGCCTCGTGCATGCGCACGCTCGGGTCGTTGGGCAGCCCGATGACAGCGACCACGCTCT
TGAAGCCCTGTGCCTCCAGGGACTTCAGCAGGTGGGTGTAGAGCGTGGAGCCCAGTCCCGTCCGCTGGTG
GCGGGGGGAGACGTACACGGTCGACTCGGCCGTCCAGTCGTAGGCGTTGCGTGCCTTCCAGGGGCCCGCG
TAGGCGATGCCGGCGACCTCGCCGTCCACCTCGGCGACGAGCCAGGGATAGCGCTCCCGCAGACGGACGA
GGTCGTCCGTCCACTCCTGCGGTTCCTGCGGCTCGGTACGGAAGTTGACCGTGCTTGTCTCGATGTAGTG
GTTGACGATGGTGCAGACCGCCGGCATGTCCGCCTCGGTGGCACGGCGGATGTCGGCCGGGCGTCGTTCT
GGGCTCATCGATTCGATTTGGTGTATCGAGATTGGTTATGAAATTCAGATGCTAGTGTAATGTATTGGTA
ATTTGGGAAGATATAATAGGAAGCAAGGCTATTTATCCATTTCTGAAAAGGCGAAATGGCGTCACCGCGA
GCGTCACGCGCATTCCGTTCTTGCTGTAAAGCGTTGTTTGGTACACTTTTGACTAGCGAGGCTTGGCGTG
TCAGCGTATCTATTCAAAAGTCGTTAATGGCTGCGGATCAAGAAAAAGTTGGAATAGAAACAGAATACCC
GCGAAATTCAGGCCCGGTTGCCATGTCCTACACGCCGAAATAAACGACCAAATTAGTAGAAAAATAAAAA
CTGACTCGGATACTTACGTCACGTCTTGCGCACTGATTTGAAAAATCTCAGAATTCCAATCCCACAAAAA
TCTGAGCTTAACAGCACAGTTGCTCCTCTCAGAGCAGAATCGGGTATTCAACACCCTCATATCAACTACT
ACGTTGTGTATAACGGTCCACATGCCGGTATATACGATGACTGGGGTTGTACAAAGGCGGCAACAAACGG
CGTTCCCGGAGTTGCACACAAGAAATTTGCCACTATTACAGAGGCAAGAGCAGCAGCTGACGCGTACACA
ACAAGTCAGCAAACAGACAGGTTGAACTTCATCCCCAAAGGAGAAGCTCAACTCAAGCCCAAGAGCTTTG
CTAAGGCCCTAACAAGCCCACCAAAGCAAAAAGCCCACTGGCTCACGCTAGGAACCAAAAGGCCCAGCAG
TGATC
Features (pLannotate 1.2.2; 21 found; start..end, strand, type, name):
    615..960     +  promoter       CaMV 35S promoter: strong constitutive promoter from cauliflower mosaic virus
    969..1031    +  CDS            SPOR1_IPOBA (fragment): Experimental evidence at transcript level: Swiss-Prot protein existence level 2. Major tuberous root protein. From Ipomoea batatas (Sweet potato) (Convolvulus batatas).
   1050..1721    +  CDS            DsRed-Express2: DsRed-Express2 is a basic (constitutively fluorescent) orange fluorescent protein published in 2008, derived from Discosoma sp.. It is reported to be a rapidly-maturing protein.
   1734..2054    +  CDS            FKBP1A: FKB1A_HUMAN - Also known as FKBP1, FKBP12. Experimental evidence at protein level: Swiss-Prot protein existence level 1. Keeps in an inactive conformation TGFBR1, the TGF-beta type I serine/threonine kinase receptor, preventing TGF-beta receptor activation in absence of ligand. Recruits SMAD7 to ACVR1B which prevents the association of SMAD2 and SMAD3 with the activin receptor complex, thereby blocking the activin signal. May modulate the RYR1 calcium channel activity. PPIases accelerate the folding of proteins. It catalyzes the cis-trans isomerization of proline imidic peptide bonds in oligop
   2074..2781    +  terminator     OCS terminator: octopine synthase terminator
   2782..2802    +  misc_feature   MCS (fragment): pUC18/19 multiple cloning site
   2805..2959    +  CDS            lacZα (fragment): LacZα fragment of β-galactosidase; lacZ fragment
   3025..3049    +  misc_feature   RB T-DNA repeat: right border repeat from nopaline C58 T-DNA
   3389..3790    +  CDS            Y4CG_SINFN (fragment): Protein inferred from homology: Swiss-Prot protein existence level 3. From Sinorhizobium fredii (strain NBRC 101917 / NGR234).
   4350..4979    +  CDS            pVS1 StaA: stability protein from the Pseudomonas plasmid pVS1 (Heeb et al., 2000)
   5408..6481    +  CDS            pVS1 RepA: replication protein from the Pseudomonas plasmid pVS1 (Heeb et al., 2000)
   6547..6741    +  rep_origin     pVS1 oriV: origin of replication for the Pseudomonas plasmid pVS1 (Heeb et al., 2000)
   6944..6983    +  CDS            rop (fragment): Rop protein, which maintains plasmids at low copy number; rop
   7085..7225    +  misc_feature   bom: basis of mobility region from pBR322
   7411..7999    -  rep_origin     ori: high-copy-number ColE1/pMB1/pBR322/pUC origin of replication
   8086..8880    -  CDS            KanR: aminoglycoside phosphotransferase; aphA-3; confers resistance to kanamycin
   9305..9329    +  misc_feature   LB T-DNA repeat: left border repeat from nopaline C58 T-DNA
   9415..9667    -  terminator     MAS terminator: mannopine synthase terminator
   9680..10228   -  CDS            bar: PAT_STRHY - Experimental evidence at protein level: Swiss-Prot protein existence level 1. Inactivates phosphinothricin (PPT) by transfer of an acetyl group from acetyl CoA. Can also acetylate demethylphosphinothricin but not PTT or glutamate. This enzyme is an effector of phosphinothricin tripeptide (PTT or bialaphos) resistance. From Streptomyces hygroscopicus. Introduced by genetic manipulation and expressed in glufosinate-tolerant maize by Dekalb Genetics.
  10234..10614   -  promoter       MAS promoter: mannopine synthase promoter (Velten et al., 1984)
  10614..431     +  CDS            IBMP_CAMVB (fragment) (across the origin): Experimental evidence at protein level: Swiss-Prot protein existence level 1. Enhances the ribosomal termination-reinitiation event leading to the translation of major open reading frames on the polycistronic viral RNAs. From Cauliflower mosaic virus (strain Bari 1) (CaMV).
