[The description below was written by a language model from this plasmid's Addgene catalogue record and pLannotate feature annotations shown in this document.]
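Description:
pEarleyGate100-pSpoA-APVNTT-DsRed-Express2-FKBP(LV)(C22V) is a plant expression construct of about 11 kb built on the pEarleyGate100 binary T-DNA backbone and intended to express a regulatable fluorescent secretory cargo in Arabidopsis thaliana. The backbone carries a ColE1/pBR322-type origin with a bom mobilisation region for propagation in E. coli. It also carries the pVS1 oriV, RepA and StaA functions, which in binary vectors of this type support stable replication in Agrobacterium. Bacterial selection is by kanamycin (aphA-3). Between the nopaline-type left and right T-DNA border repeats lie two units: the cargo expression cassette and a plant selectable marker. The marker is the bar gene, encoding phosphinothricin acetyltransferase for glufosinate/bialaphos resistance, placed between the mannopine synthase promoter and terminator.

The cargo is a synthetic fusion driven by the CaMV 35S promoter and terminated by the octopine synthase terminator. It begins with a short N-terminal fragment of sweet potato sporamin A (pSpoA), annotated as a 63-nt coding segment and presumably supplying a signal sequence for entry into the secretory pathway. The name indicates a short APVNTT peptide after this segment, which the feature table does not annotate separately. Next come the rapidly maturing red-orange fluorescent protein DsRed-Express2 and a human FKBP12 domain whose name indicates the "LV" and C22V substitutions. The record gives the purpose only as a regulatable secretory cargo and does not describe the regulatory mechanism. Engineered FKBP domains are generally used for ligand-controlled self-association, which is consistent with cargo that can be held back and then released on demand for live imaging of secretory traffic. A CaMV-derived fragment annotated upstream of the 35S promoter appears to be flanking viral sequence rather than an expressed gene.
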