Addgene plasmid #140170: pEarleyGate100-pSpoA-APVNTT-DsRed-Express2-FKBP(LV)(C22V)
Purpose: Expresses a regulatable secretory cargo for Arabidopsis thaliana
Depositing lab: Benjamin Glick. Depositing organization: University of Chicago. Publication: ESCargo: a regulatable fluorescent secretory cargo for diverse model organisms. Casler JC, Zajac AL, Valbuena FM, Sparvoli D, Jeyifous O, Turkewitz AP, Horne-Badovinac S, Green WN, Glick BS. Mol Biol Cell. 2020 Oct 28:mbcE20090591. doi: 10.1091/mbc.E20-09-0591. PubMed 33112725.
Backbone
  Vector backbone: pEarleyGate100
  Vector type: Plant Expression
Growth in bacteria
  Bacterial resistance: Kanamycin, 50 μg/mL
  Growth temperature: 37°C
  Growth strain: DH5alpha
  Copy number: Unknown
Gene/Insert
  Gene/Insert name: pSpoA-APVNTT-DsRed-Express2-FKBP(LV)(C22V)
  Species: Synthetic
  Promoter: CaMV 35S
  Cloning method: Restriction Enzyme; 5′ cloning site Unknown (unknown if destroyed)
Terms and licenses: Academic/Nonprofit Terms; Industry Terms: Not Available to Industry
How to cite: pEarleyGate100-pSpoA-APVNTT-DsRed-Express2-FKBP(LV)(C22V) was a gift from Benjamin Glick (Addgene plasmid # 140170 ; http://n2t.net/addgene:140170 ; RRID:Addgene_140170)
