>Addgene plasmid #140170 | pEarleyGate100-pSpoA-APVNTT-DsRed-Express2-FKBP(LV)(C22V) | depositor partial sequence | sequence record 271627 | Partial Sequence
ATGAAAGCCTTCACACTCGCTCTCTTCTTAGCTCTTTCCCTCTATCTCCTGCCCAATCCAGCCGCGCCGG
TAAACACAACTGACAGCACAGAAAACGTTATAAAACCCTTTATGCGTTTTAAAGTCCATATGGAGGGGAG
CGTCAATGGACACGAATTTGAGATTGAGGGTGAAGGAGAGGGCAAGCCTTACGAGGGAACCCAAACTGCG
AAGCTACAGGTGACCAAGGGCGGACCCCTCCCATTTGCTTGGGACATTCTGTCTCCGCAATTCCAATATG
GCAGTAAAGTGTATGTCAAACACCCGGCCGACATACCGGACTACAAGAAGTTATCATTTCCGGAAGGTTT
CAAGTGGGAGAGAGTCATGAATTTTGAAGACGGGGGGGTAGTAACAGTGACTCAGGACAGCAGTCTTCAA
GACGGTACGTTCATCTATCATGTCAAATTTATCGGAGTCAACTTCCCTTCTGACGGACCGGTTATGCAGA
AGAAGACTCTGGGCTGGGAACCGAGTACTGAGCGACTGTACCCTCGTGATGGAGTACTGAAAGGTGAGAT
ACATAAAGCACTAAAGCTCAAGGGCGGCGGTCATTATCTCGTGGAATTTAAGAGTATTTACATGGCTAAA
AAACCCGTAAAGCTACCTGGATATTATTATGTTGATTCTAAACTAGATATTACGAGCCATAACGAAGACT
ATACCGTCGTCGAGCAGTATGAGAGAGCAGAGGCGCGACATCATTTATTCCAGGGCTCAAGCAGAGGAGT
TCAGGTCGAAACTATTAGCCCCGGAGATGGCCGAACCTTTCCGAAAAGGGGCCAGACTGTAGTTGTACAC
TATACGGGAATGCTCGAGGACGGAAAGAAGTTAGACAGCTCCCGAGACAGAAACAAACCGTTCAAGTTCA
TGCTGGGTAAGCAAGAAGTAATTCGAGGCTGGGAAGAAGGCGTAGCCCAAATGAGCGTAGGACAACGAGC
CAAACTTACGATTTCACCAGATTACGCCTATGGGGCTACTGGACATCCCGGAGTGATACCTCCTCATGCA
ACGCTCGTTTTTGATGTTGAGTTATTGAAGTTAGAGTAA
